Addgene plasmid #228697: FIRES-PBCS-CLV3
Purpose: Sensor cassette FIRE1, FIRE fluorescent ratiometric sensor
Depositing lab: Carolyn Sangokoya. Depositing organization: University of California, San Francisco (UCSF). Publication: The FIRE biosensor illuminates iron regulatory protein activity and cellular iron homeostasis. Sangokoya C. Cell Rep Methods. 2025 Jan 11:100960. doi: 10.1016/j.crmeth.2024.100960. PubMed 39824193.
Backbone
  Vector backbone: nonspecific
  Vector type: Mammalian Expression, Synthetic Biology, Unspecified
Growth in bacteria
  Bacterial resistance: Ampicillin, 100 μg/mL
  Growth temperature: 37°C
  Growth strain: DH5alpha
  Copy number: High Copy
Gene/Insert
  Gene/Insert name: FIRE1 SENSOR
  Species: Synthetic
  Promoter: hpgk
  Tag / fusion protein: mClover3
  Cloning method: Gene Synthesis
  Sequencing primers: 5′ CTGGGGAGAGAGGTCGGTG
Terms and licenses: Academic/Nonprofit Terms; Industry Terms: Not Available to Industry
How to cite: FIRES-PBCS-CLV3 was a gift from Carolyn Sangokoya (Addgene plasmid # 228697 ; http://n2t.net/addgene:228697 ; RRID:Addgene_228697)
