[The description below was written by a language model from this plasmid's Addgene catalogue record and pLannotate feature annotations shown in this document.]
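Description:
FIRES-PBCS-CLV3 is a 6.1 kb mammalian expression plasmid carrying the synthetic FIRE1 sensor cassette, one component of the FIRE fluorescent ratiometric biosensor developed to report iron regulatory protein activity and cellular iron homeostasis. The catalogue lists the backbone only as nonspecific. The annotated features (flanking T7 and T3 promoters, a lacZα fragment, lac promoter/operator, f1 ori) are those of a general phagemid-type cloning vector. It is maintained at high copy in E. coli through a ColE1/pUC-type origin and selected with ampicillin via the AmpR β-lactamase gene. No mammalian selection marker is annotated.

The gene-synthesised payload consists of a human PGK promoter driving mClover3, a bright green-yellow fluorescent protein. A stretch of 3′ untranslated sequence follows, containing four annotated iron response elements (IRE II family hits), and a bovine growth hormone polyadenylation signal ends the unit. A rabbit β-globin poly(A) signal sits immediately upstream of the hPGK promoter, a position where it could terminate read-through transcription into the cassette. IREs are RNA stem-loops bound by iron regulatory proteins. In a 3′ UTR, as in the transferrin receptor transcript, such binding generally stabilises the message when iron is low, so mClover3 output would be expected to track IRP activity, although the record does not spell out the mechanism. The second fluorophore needed for a ratiometric readout is not present in this plasmid and is not identified in the record. A short region matching a baculovirus FP25 fragment lies downstream of the cassette. This may indicate residual transposon-related sequence or may simply be an annotation artefact; the record gives no explanation for it.
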