Features (pLannotate 1.2.2; 20 found; start..end, strand, type, name):
    124..142     +  promoter       T7 promoter: promoter for bacteriophage T7 RNA polymerase
    639..694     +  polyA_signal   β-globin poly(A) signal: rabbit β-globin polyadenylation signal (Gil and Proudfoot, 1987)
    701..1211    +  promoter       hPGK promoter: human phosphoglycerate kinase 1 promoter
   1259..1978    +  CDS            mClover3: bright green-yellow fluorescent protein derived from mClover2, with improved photostability (Bajar et al., 2003) mammalian codon-optimized
   2013..2043    +  ncRNA          IRE II: Accession: RF02253 - Iron response element II
   2417..2447    +  ncRNA          IRE II: Accession: RF02253 - Iron response element II
   2482..2512    +  ncRNA          IRE II: Accession: RF02253 - Iron response element II
   2529..2559    +  ncRNA          IRE II: Accession: RF02253 - Iron response element II
   2652..2876    +  polyA_signal   bGH poly(A) signal: bovine growth hormone polyadenylation signal
   3278..3409    +  CDS            FP (fragment): FP25_NPVAC - Experimental evidence at protein level: Swiss-Prot protein existence level 1. From Autographa californica nuclear polyhedrosis virus (AcMNPV).
   3426..3444    -  promoter       T3 promoter: promoter for bacteriophage T3 RNA polymerase
   3489..3505    -  protein_bind   lac operator: The lac repressor binds to the lac operator to inhibit transcription in E. coli. This inhibition can be relieved by adding lactose or isopropyl-β-D-thiogalactopyranoside (IPTG). lac repressor encoded by lacI
   3513..3543    -  promoter       lac promoter: promoter for the E. coli lac operon
   3558..3579    -  protein_bind   CAP binding site: CAP binding activates transcription in the presence of cAMP. E. coli catabolite activator protein
   3592..3684    -  CDS            lacI (fragment): lac repressor; lacI; The lac repressor binds to the lac operator to inhibit transcription in E. coli. This inhibition can be relieved by adding lactose or isopropyl-β-D-thiogalactopyranoside (IPTG).
   3867..4455    -  rep_origin     ori: high-copy-number ColE1/pMB1/pBR322/pUC origin of replication
   4626..5486    -  CDS            AmpR: β-lactamase; bla; confers resistance to ampicillin, carbenicillin, and related antibiotics
   5487..5591    -  promoter       AmpR promoter: bla
   5644..6072    -  rep_origin     f1 ori (sequence partly withheld): f1 bacteriophage origin of replication; arrow indicates direction of (+) strand synthesis
   6077..121     -  CDS            lacZα (fragment) (across the origin): LacZα fragment of β-galactosidase; lacZ fragment
>Addgene plasmid #228697 | FIRES-PBCS-CLV3 | addgene full sequence | sequence record 457224 | Addgene NGS Result
TCGGTGCGGGCCTCTTCGCTATTACGCCAGCTGGCGAAAGGGGGATGTGCTGCAAGGCGATTAAGTTGGG
TAACGCCAGGGTTTTCCCAGTCACGACGTTGTAAAACGACGGCCAGTGAATTGTAATACGACTCACTATA
GGGCGAATTGGAGCTCGGTATTCACGACAGCAGGCTGAATAATAAAAAAATTAGAAACTATTATTTAACC
CTAGAAAGATAATCATATTGTGACGTACGTTAAAGATAATCATGCGTAAAATTGACGCATGTGTTTTATC
GGTCTGTATATCGAGGTTTATTTATTAATTTGAATAGATATTAAGTTTTATTATATTTACACTTACATAC
TAATAATAAATTCAACAAACAATTTATTTATGTTTATTTATTTATTAAAAAAAAACAAAAACTCAAAATT
TCTTCTATAAAGTAACAAAACTTTTAAACATTCTCTCTTTTACAAAAATAAACTTATTTTGTACTTTAAA
AACAGTCATGTTGTATTATAAAATAAGTAATTAGCTTAACCTATACATAATAGAAACAAATTATACTTAT
TAGTCAGTCAGAAACAACTTTGGCACATATCAATATTATGCTCTCGTTAATTAAGAATTCGCTAGCGGAT
CCCAATTGAATAAAGGAAATTTATTTTCATTGCAATAGTGTGTTGGAATTTTTTGTGTCTCTCACTCGAG
GGGGTTGGGGTTGCGCCTTTTCCAAGGCAGCCCTGGGTTTGCGCAGGGACGCGGCTGCTCTGGGCGTGGT
TCCGGGAAACGCAGCGGCGCCGACCCTGGGTCTCGCACATTCTTCACGTCCGTTCGCAGCGTCACCCGGA
TCTTCGCCGCTACCCTTGTGGGCCCCCCGGCGACGCTTCCTGCTCCGCCCCTAAGTCGGGAAGGTTCCTT
GCGGTTCGCGGCGTGCCGGACGTGACAAACGGAAGCCGCACGTCTCACTAGTACCCTCGCAGACGGACAG
CGCCAGGGAGCAATGGCAGCGCGCCGACCGCGATGGGCTGTGGCCAATAGCGGCTGCTCAGCAGGGCGCG
CCGAGAGCAGCGGCCGGGAAGGGGCGGTGCGGGAGGCGGGGTGTGGGGCGGTAGTGTGGGCCCTGTTCCT
GCCCGCGCGGTGTTCCGCATTCTGCAAGCCTCCGGAGCGCACGTCGGCAGTCGGCTCCCTCGTTGACCGA
ATCACCGACCTCTCTCCCCAGCAGATCCGTCGACACCGGTAGCGCTGTTTGTCGACATCGATGCCACCAT
GGTGAGCAAGGGCGAGGAGCTGTTCACCGGGGTGGTGCCCATCCTGGTCGAGCTGGACGGCGACGTAAAC
GGCCACAAGTTCAGCGTCCGCGGCGAGGGCGAGGGCGATGCCACCAACGGCAAGCTGACCCTGAAGTTCA
TCTGCACCACCGGCAAGCTGCCCGTGCCCTGGCCCACCCTCGTGACCACCTTCGGCTACGGCGTGGCCTG
CTTCAGCCGCTACCCCGACCACATGAAGCAGCACGACTTCTTCAAGTCCGCCATGCCCGAAGGCTACGTC
CAGGAGCGCACCATCTCTTTCAAGGACGACGGTACCTACAAGACCCGCGCCGAGGTGAAGTTCGAGGGCG
ACACCCTGGTGAACCGCATCGAGCTGAAGGGCATCGACTTCAAGGAGGACGGCAACATCCTGGGGCACAA
GCTGGAGTACAACTTCAACAGCCACTACGTCTATATCACGGCCGACAAGCAGAAGAACTGCATCAAGGCT
AACTTCAAGATCCGCCACAACGTTGAGGACGGCAGCGTGCAGCTCGCCGACCACTACCAGCAGAACACCC
CCATCGGCGACGGCCCCGTGCTGCTGCCCGACAACCACTACCTGAGCCATCAGTCCAAGCTGAGCAAAGA
CCCCAACGAGAAGCGCGATCACATGGTCCTGCTGGAGTTCGTGACCGCCGCCGGGATTACACATGGCATG
GACGAGCTGTACAAGTAATGTACAAGATCTGTTTGTGTTTTTTTAATAGAATATAATTATCGGAAGCAGT
GCCTTCCATAATTATGACAGTTATACTGTCGGTTTTTTTTAAATAAAAGCAGCATCTGCTAATAAAACCC
AACAGATACTGGAAGTTTTGCATTTATGGTCAACACTTAAGGGTTTTAGAAAACAGCCGTCAGCCAAATG
TAATTGAATAAAGTTGAAGCTAAGATTTAGAGATGAATTAAATTTAATGAGGGGTTGCTAAGAAGCGAGC
ACTGACCAGATAAGAATGCTGGTTTTCCTAAATGCAGTGAATTGTGACCAAGTTATAAATCAATGTCACT
TAAAGGCTGTGGTAGTACTCCTGCAAAATTTTATAGCTCAGTTTATCCAAGGTGTAACTCTAATTCCCAT
TTTGCAAAATTTCCAGTACCTTTGTCACAATCCTAACACATTATCGGGAGCAGTGTCTTCCATAATGTAT
AAAGAACAAGGTAGTTTTTACCTACCACAGTGTCTGTATCGGAGACAGTGATCTCCATATGTTACACTAA
GGGTGTAAGTAATTATCGGGAACAGTGTTTCCCATAATTTTCTTCATGCAATGACATCTTCAAAGCTTGA
AGATCGTTAGTATCTAACATGTATCCCAAAGATCTAAACTGTACAATCGATAGATCTGTCTCTGTGCCTT
CTAGTTGCCAGCCATCTGTTGTTTGCCCCTCCCCCGTGCCTTCCTTGACCCTGGAAGGTGCCACTCCCAC
TGTCCTTTCCTAATAAAATGAGGAAATTGCATCGCATTGTCTGAGTAGGTGTCATTCTATTCTGGGGGGT
GGGGTGGGGCAGGACAGCAAGGGGGAGGATTGGGAAGACAATAGCAGGCATGCTGGGGATGCGGTGGGCT
CTATGGTCTAGCCAACAAGCTCGTCATCGCTTTGCAGAAGAGCAGAGAGGATATGCTCATCGTCTAAAGA
ACTACCCATTTTATTATATATTAGTCACGATATCTATAACAAGAAAATATATATATAATAAGTTATCACG
TAAGTAGAACATGAAATAACAATATAATTATCGTATGAGTTAAATCTTAAAAGTCACGTAAAAGATAATC
ATGCGTCATTTTGACTCACGCGGTCGTTATAGTTCAAAATCAGTGACACTTACCGCATTGACAAGCACGC
CTCACGGGAGCTCCAAGCGGCGACTGAGATGTCCTAAATGCACAGCGACGGATTCGCGCTATTTAGAAAG
AGAGAGCAATATTTCAAGAATGCATGCGTCAATTTTACGCAGACTATCTTTCTAGGGTTAAAAAAGATTT
GCGCTTTACTCGACCTAAACTTTAAACACGTCATAGAATCTTCGTTTGACAAAAACCACATTGTGGCCAA
GCTGTGTGACGCGACGCGCGCTAAAGAATGGCAAACCAAGTCGCGCGAGGTACCAGCTTTTGTTCCCTTT
AGTGAGGGTTAATTTCGAGCTTGGCGTAATCATGGTCATAGCTGTTTCCTGTGTGAAATTGTTATCCGCT
CACAATTCCACACAACATACGAGCCGGAAGCATAAAGTGTAAAGCCTGGGGTGCCTAATGAGTGAGCTAA
CTCACATTAATTGCGTTGCGCTCACTGCCCGCTTTCCAGTCGGGAAACCTGTCGTGCCAGCTGCATTAAT
GAATCGGCCAACGCGCGGGGAGAGGCGGTTTGCGTATTGGGCGCTCTTCCGCTTCCTCGCTCACTGACTC
GCTGCGCTCGGTCGTTCGGCTGCGGCGAGCGGTATCAGCTCACTCAAAGGCGGTAATACGGTTATCCACA
GAATCAGGGGATAACGCAGGAAAGAACATGTGAGCAAAAGGCCAGCAAAAGGCCAGGAACCGTAAAAAGG
CCGCGTTGCTGGCGTTTTTCCATAGGCTCCGCCCCCCTGACGAGCATCACAAAAATCGACGCTCAAGTCA
GAGGTGGCGAAACCCGACAGGACTATAAAGATACCAGGCGTTTCCCCCTGGAAGCTCCCTCGTGCGCTCT
CCTGTTCCGACCCTGCCGCTTACCGGATACCTGTCCGCCTTTCTCCCTTCGGGAAGCGTGGCGCTTTCTC
ATAGCTCACGCTGTAGGTATCTCAGTTCGGTGTAGGTCGTTCGCTCCAAGCTGGGCTGTGTGCACGAACC
CCCCGTTCAGCCCGACCGCTGCGCCTTATCCGGTAACTATCGTCTTGAGTCCAACCCGGTAAGACACGAC
TTATCGCCACTGGCAGCAGCCACTGGTAACAGGATTAGCAGAGCGAGGTATGTAGGCGGTGCTACAGAGT
TCTTGAAGTGGTGGCCTAACTACGGCTACACTAGAAGAACAGTATTTGGTATCTGCGCTCTGCTGAAGCC
AGTTACCTTCGGAAAAAGAGTTGGTAGCTCTTGATCCGGCAAACAAACCACCGCTGGTAGCGGTGGTTTT
TTTGTTTGCAAGCAGCAGATTACGCGCAGAAAAAAAGGATCTCAAGAAGATCCTTTGATCTTTTCTACGG
GGTCTGACGCTCAGTGGAACGAAAACTCACGTTAAGGGATTTTGGTCATGAGATTATCAAAAAGGATCTT
CACCTAGATCCTTTTAAATTAAAAATGAAGTTTTAAATCAATCTAAAGTATATATGAGTAAACTTGGTCT
GACAGTTACCAATGCTTAATCAGTGAGGCACCTATCTCAGCGATCTGTCTATTTCGTTCATCCATAGTTG
CCTGACTCCCCGTCGTGTAGATAACTACGATACGGGAGGGCTTACCATCTGGCCCCAGTGCTGCAATGAT
ACCGCGAGACCCACGCTCACCGGCTCCAGATTTATCAGCAATAAACCAGCCAGCCGGAAGGGCCGAGCGC
AGAAGTGGTCCTGCAACTTTATCCGCCTCCATCCAGTCTATTAATTGTTGCCGGGAAGCTAGAGTAAGTA
GTTCGCCAGTTAATAGTTTGCGCAACGTTGTTGCCATTGCTACAGGCATCGTGGTGTCACGCTCGTCGTT
TGGTATGGCTTCATTCAGCTCCGGTTCCCAACGATCAAGGCGAGTTACATGATCCCCCATGTTGTGCAAA
AAAGCGGTTAGCTCCTTCGGTCCTCCGATCGTTGTCAGAAGTAAGTTGGCCGCAGTGTTATCACTCATGG
TTATGGCAGCACTGCATAATTCTCTTACTGTCATGCCATCCGTAAGATGCTTTTCTGTGACTGGTGAGTA
CTCAACCAAGTCATTCTGAGAATAGTGTATGCGGCGACCGAGTTGCTCTTGCCCGGCGTCAATACGGGAT
AATACCGCGCCACATAGCAGAACTTTAAAAGTGCTCATCATTGGAAAACGTTCTTCGGGGCGAAAACTCT
CAAGGATCTTACCGCTGTTGAGATCCAGTTCGATGTAACCCACTCGTGCACCCAACTGATCTTCAGCATC
TTTTACTTTCACCAGCGTTTCTGGGTGAGCAAAAACAGGAAGGCAAAATGCCGCAAAAAAGGGAATAAGG
GCGACACGGAAATGTTGAATACTCATACTCTTCCTTTTTCAATATTATTGAAGCATTTATCAGGGTTATT
GTCTCATGAGCGGATACATATTTGAATGTATTTAGAAAAATAAACAAATAGGGGTTCCGCGCACATTTCC
CCGAAAAGTGCCACCTAAATTGTAAGCGTTAATATTTTGTTAAAATTCGCGTTAAATTTTTGTTAAATCA
GCTCATTTTTTAACCAATAGGCCGAAATCGGCAAAATCCCTTATAAATCAAAAGAATAGACCGAGATAGG
GT
[37 nt withheld, positions 5743-5779]
AAAGAACGTGGACTCCAACGTCAAAGG
[49 nt withheld, positions 5807-5855]
T
[91 nt withheld, positions 5857-5947]
G
[124 nt withheld, positions 5949-6072]
CCCATTCGCCATTCAGGCTGCGCAACTGTTGGGAAGGGCGA
